>Addgene plasmid #160688 | pGEX-2T-RNAPII-CTD wt #14-HA | addgene full sequence | sequence record 317773 | Addgene NGS Result
TTATCGACTGCACGGTGCACCAATGCTTCTGGCGTCAGGCAGCCATCGGAAGCTGTGGTATGGCTGTGCA
GGTCGTAAATCACTGCATAATTCGTGTCGCTCAAGGCGCACTCCCGTTCTGGATAATGTTTTTTGCGCCG
ACATCATAACGGTTCTGGCAAATATTCTGAAATGAGCTGTTGACAATTAATCATCGGCTCGTATAATGTG
TGGAATTGTGAGCGGATAACAATTTCACACAGGAAACAGTATTCATGTCCCCTATACTAGGTTATTGGAA
AATTAAGGGCCTTGTGCAACCCACTCGACTTCTTTTGGAATATCTTGAAGAAAAATATGAAGAGCATTTG
TATGAGCGCGATGAAGGTGATAAATGGCGAAACAAAAAGTTTGAATTGGGTTTGGAGTTTCCCAATCTTC
CTTATTATATTGATGGTGATGTTAAATTAACACAGTCTATGGCCATCATACGTTATATAGCTGACAAGCA
CAACATGTTGGGTGGTTGTCCAAAAGAGCGTGCAGAGATTTCAATGCTTGAAGGAGCGGTTTTGGATATT
AGATACGGTGTTTCGAGAATTGCATATAGTAAAGACTTTGAAACTCTCAAAGTTGATTTTCTTAGCAAGC
TACCTGAAATGCTGAAAATGTTCGAAGATCGTTTATGTCATAAAACATATTTAAATGGTGATCATGTAAC
CCATCCTGACTTCATGTTGTATGACGCTCTTGATGTTGTTTTATACATGGACCCAATGTGCCTGGATGCG
TTCCCAAAATTAGTTTGTTTTAAAAAACGTATTGAAGCTATCCCACAAATTGATAAGTACTTGAAATCCA
GCAAGTATATAGCATGGCCTTTGCAGGGCTGGCAAGCCACGTTTGGTGGTGGCGACCATCCTCCAAAATC
GGATCTGGTTCCGCGTGGATCCCCGAGCTATAGTCCAACTTCACCGAGCTATAGTCCAACTTCACCGAGC
TATAGTCCAACTTCACCGAGCTATAGTCCAACTTCACCGAGCTATAGTCCAACTTCACCGAGCTATAGTC
CAACTTCACCGAGCTATAGTCCAACTTCACCGAGCTATAGTCCAACTTCACCGAGCTATAGTCCAACTTC
ACCGAGCTATAGTCCAACTTCACCGAGCTATAGTCCAACTTCACCGAGCTATAGTCCAACTTCACCGAGC
TATAGTCCAACTTCACCGAGCTATAGTCCAACTTCACCGAGCTACCCCTATGATGTGCCCGACTATGCCG
AAAATGAAAATTCCAGATGATACGTAGAGCTCGGAATTCATCGTGACTGACTGACGATCTGCCTCGCGCG
TTTCGGTGATGACGGTGAAAACCTCTGACACATGCAGCTCCCGGAGACGGTCACAGCTTGTCTGTAAGCG
GATGCCGGGAGCAGACAAGCCCGTCAGGGCGCGTCAGCGGGTGTTGGCGGGTGTCGGGGCGCAGCCATGA
CCCAGTCACGTAGCGATAGCGGAGTGTATAATTCTTGAAGACGAAAGGGCCTCGTGATACGCCTATTTTT
ATAGGTTAATGTCATGATAATAATGGTTTCTTAGACGTCAGGTGGCACTTTTCGGGGAAATGTGCGCGGA
ACCCCTATTTGTTTATTTTTCTAAATACATTCAAATATGTATCCGCTCATGAGACAATAACCCTGATAAA
TGCTTCAATAATATTGAAAAAGGAAGAGTATGAGTATTCAACATTTCCGTGTCGCCCTTATTCCCTTTTT
TGCGGCATTTTGCCTTCCTGTTTTTGCTCACCCAGAAACGCTGGTGAAAGTAAAAGATGCTGAAGATCAG
TTGGGTGCACGAGTGGGTTACATCGAACTGGATCTCAACAGCGGTAAGATCCTTGAGAGTTTTCGCCCCG
AAGAACGTTTTCCAATGATGAGCACTTTTAAAGTTCTGCTATGTGGCGCGGTATTATCCCGTGTTGACGC
CGGGCAAGAGCAACTCGGTCGCCGCATACACTATTCTCAGAATGACTTGGTTGAGTACTCACCAGTCACA
GAAAAGCATCTTACGGATGGCATGACAGTAAGAGAATTATGCAGTGCTGCCATAACCATGAGTGATAACA
CTGCGGCCAACTTACTTCTGACAACGATCGGAGGACCGAAGGAGCTAACCGCTTTTTTGCACAACATGGG
GGATCATGTAACTCGCCTTGATCGTTGGGAACCGGAGCTGAATGAAGCCATACCAAACGACGAGCGTGAC
ACCACGATGCCTGCAGCAATGGCAACAACGTTGCGCAAACTATTAACTGGCGAACTACTTACTCTAGCTT
CCCGGCAACAATTAATAGACTGGATGGAGGCGGATAAAGTTGCAGGACCACTTCTGCGCTCGGCCCTTCC
GGCTGGCTGGTTTATTGCTGATAAATCTGGAGCCGGTGAGCGTGGGTCTCGCGGTATCATTGCAGCACTG
GGGCCAGATGGTAAGCCCTCCCGTATCGTAGTTATCTACACGACGGGGAGTCAGGCAACTATGGATGAAC
GAAATAGACAGATCGCTGAGATAGGTGCCTCACTGATTAAGCATTGGTAACTGTCAGACCAAGTTTACTC
ATATATACTTTAGATTGATTTAAAACTTCATTTTTAATTTAAAAGGATCTAGGTGAAGATCCTTTTTGAT
AATCTCATGACCAAAATCCCTTAACGTGAGTTTTCGTTCCACTGAGCGTCAGACCCCGTAGAAAAGATCA
AAGGATCTTCTTGAGATCCTTTTTTTCTGCGCGTAATCTGCTGCTTGCAAACAAAAAAACCACCGCTACC
AGCGGTGGTTTGTTTGCCGGATCAAGAGCTACCAACTCTTTTTCCGAAGGTAACTGGCTTCAGCAGAGCG
CAGATACCAAATACTGTCCTTCTAGTGTAGCCGTAGTTAGGCCACCACTTCAAGAACTCTGTAGCACCGC
CTACATACCTCGCTCTGCTAATCCTGTTACCAGTGGCTGCTGCCAGTGGCGATAAGTCGTGTCTTACCGG
GTTGGACTCAAGACGATAGTTACCGGATAAGGCGCAGCGGTCGGGCTGAACGGGGGGTTCGTGCACACAG
CCCAGCTTGGAGCGAACGACCTACACCGAACTGAGATACCTACAGCGTGAGCTATGAGAAAGCGCCACGC
TTCCCGAAGGGAGAAAGGCGGACAGGTATCCGGTAAGCGGCAGGGTCGGAACAGGAGAGCGCACGAGGGA
GCTTCCAGGGGGAAACGCCTGGTATCTTTATAGTCCTGTCGGGTTTCGCCACCTCTGACTTGAGCGTCGA
TTTTTGTGATGCTCGTCAGGGGGGCGGAGCCTATGGAAAAACGCCAGCAACGCGGCCTTTTTACGGTTCC
TGGCCTTTTGCTGGCCTTTTGCTCACATGTTCTTTCCTGCGTTATCCCCTGATTCTGTGGATAACCGTAT
TACCGCCTTTGAGTGAGCTGATACCGCTCGCCGCAGCCGAACGACCGAGCGCAGCGAGTCAGTGAGCGAG
GAAGCGGAAGAGCGCCTGATGCGGTATTTTCTCCTTACGCATCTGTGCGGTATTTCACACCGCATAAATT
CCGACACCATCGAATGGCGCAAAACCTTTCGCGGTATGGCATGATAGCGCCCGGAAGAGAGTCAATTCAG
GGTGGTGAATGTGAAACCAGTAACGTTATACGATGTCGCAGAGTATGCCGGTGTCTCTTATCAGACCGTT
TCCCGCGTGGTGAACCAGGCCAGCCACGTTTCTGCGAAAACGCGGGAAAAAGTGGAAGCGGCGATGGCGG
AGCTGAATTACATTCCCAACCGCGTGGCACAACAACTGGCGGGCAAACAGTCGTTGCTGATTGGCGTTGC
CACCTCCAGTCTGGCCCTGCACGCGCCGTCGCAAATTGTCGCGGCGATTAAATCTCGCGCCGATCAACTG
GGTGCCAGCGTGGTGGTGTCGATGGTAGAACGAAGCGGCGTCGAAGCCTGTAAAGCGGCGGTGCACAATC
TTCTCGCGCAACGCGTCAGTGGGCTGATCATTAACTATCCGCTGGATGACCAGGATGCCATTGCTGTGGA
AGCTGCCTGCACTAATGTTCCGGCGTTATTTCTTGATGTCTCTGACCAGACACCCATCAACAGTATTATT
TTCTCCCATGAAGACGGTACGCGACTGGGCGTGGAGCATCTGGTCGCATTGGGTCACCAGCAAATCGCGC
TGTTAGCGGGCCCATTAAGTTCTGTCTCGGCGCGTCTGCGTCTGGCTGGCTGGCATAAATATCTCACTCG
CAATCAAATTCAGCCGATAGCGGAACGGGAAGGCGACTGGAGTGCCATGTCCGGTTTTCAACAAACCATG
CAAATGCTGAATGAGGGCATCGTTCCCACTGCGATGCTGGTTGCCAACGATCAGATGGCGCTGGGCGCAA
TGCGCGCCATTACCGAGTCCGGGCTGCGCGTTGGTGCGGATATCTCGGTAGTGGGATACGACGATACCGA
AGACAGCTCATGTTATATCCCGCCGTTAACCACCATCAAACAGGATTTTCGCCTGCTGGGGCAAACCAGC
GTGGACCGCTTGCTGCAACTCTCTCAGGGCCAGGCGGTGAAGGGCAATCAGCTGTTGCCCGTCTCACTGG
TGAAAAGAAAAACCACCCTGGCGCCCAATACGCAAACCGCCTCTCCCCGCGCGTTGGCCGATTCATTAAT
GCAGCTGGCACGACAGGTTTCCCGACTGGAAAGCGGGCAGTGAGCGCAACGCAATTAATGTAAGTTAGCT
CACTCATTAGGCACCCCAGGCTTTACACTTTATGCTTCCGGCTCGTATGTTGTGTGGAATTGTGAGCGGA
TAACAATTTCACACAGGAAACAGCTATGACCATGATTACGGATTCACTGGCCGTCGTTTTACAACGTCGT
GACTGGGAAAACCCTGGCGTTACCCAACTTAATCGCCTTGCAGCACATCCCCCTTTCGCCAGCTGGCGTA
ATAGCGAAGAGGCCCGCACCGATCGCCCTTCCCAACAGTTGCGCAGCCTGAATGGCGAATGGCGCTTTGC
CTGGTTTCCGGCACCAGAAGCGGTGCCGGAAAGCTGGCTGGAGTGCGATCTTCCTGAGGCCGATACTGTC
GTCGTCCCCTCAAACTGGCAGATGCACGGTTACGATGCGCCCATCTACACCAACGTGACCTATCCCATTA
CGGTCAATCCGCCGTTTGTTCCCACGGAGAATCCGACGGGTTGTTACTCGCTCACATTTAATGTTGATGA
AAGCTGGCTACAGGAAGGCCAGACGCGAATTATTTTTGATGGCGTTGGAATT
Features (pLannotate 1.2.2; 16 found; start..end, strand, type, name):
      3..104     -  CDS            yciV (fragment): RNAAM_ECOLI - Also known as trpH From Escherichia coli (strain K12).
    180..208     +  promoter       tac promoter: strong E. coli promoter; hybrid between the trp and lac UV5 promoters
    216..232     +  protein_bind   lac operator: The lac repressor binds to the lac operator to inhibit transcription in E. coli. This inhibition can be relieved by adding lactose or isopropyl-β-D-thiogalactopyranoside (IPTG). lac repressor encoded by lacI
    255..908     +  CDS            GST26_SCHJA: Experimental evidence at protein level: Swiss-Prot protein existence level 1. GST isoenzymes appear to play a central role in the parasite detoxification system. Other functions are also suspected including a role in increasing the solubility of haematin in the parasite gut. From Schistosoma japonicum (Blood fluke).
   1319..1358    +  CDS            rop (fragment): Rop protein, which maintains plasmids at low copy number; rop
   1460..1500    +  misc_feature   bom (fragment): basis of mobility region from pBR322
   1605..1709    +  promoter       AmpR promoter: bla
   1710..2570    +  CDS            AmpR: β-lactamase; bla; confers resistance to ampicillin, carbenicillin, and related antibiotics
   2741..3329    +  rep_origin     ori: high-copy-number ColE1/pMB1/pBR322/pUC origin of replication
   3515..3566    -  misc_feature   bom (fragment): basis of mobility region from pBR322
   3573..3650    +  promoter       lacI promoter: lacI
   3651..4733    +  CDS            lacI: lac repressor; lacI; The lac repressor binds to the lac operator to inhibit transcription in E. coli. This inhibition can be relieved by adding lactose or isopropyl-β-D-thiogalactopyranoside (IPTG).
   4746..4767    +  protein_bind   CAP binding site: CAP binding activates transcription in the presence of cAMP. E. coli catabolite activator protein
   4782..4812    +  promoter       lac promoter: promoter for the E. coli lac operon
   4820..4836    +  protein_bind   lac operator: The lac repressor binds to the lac operator to inhibit transcription in E. coli. This inhibition can be relieved by adding lactose or isopropyl-β-D-thiogalactopyranoside (IPTG). lac repressor encoded by lacI
   4856..5029    +  CDS            lacZα: LacZα fragment of β-galactosidase; lacZ fragment
