[The description below was written by a language model from this plasmid's Addgene catalogue record and pLannotate feature annotations shown in this document.]
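Description:
pGEX-2T-RNAPII-CTD wt #14-HA is a bacterial expression plasmid built on the pGEX-2T backbone for producing a glutathione S-transferase fusion to the C-terminal domain (CTD) of RNA polymerase II. The insert is listed as S. cerevisiae sequence and comprises only the CTD, with 14 copies of the consensus heptapeptide repeat, a substrate that the record notes is phosphorylated by Cdc2 kinase. The plasmid replicates in E. coli from a ColE1/pMB1-type origin and is selected with ampicillin through the bla (β-lactamase) gene and its own promoter. Short rop and bom fragments are remnants of its pBR322 ancestry.

Expression is driven by the tac promoter, a strong trp/lac hybrid, followed by a lac operator. The plasmid also carries lacI with its own promoter, so the repressor is supplied in cis and transcription stays low until it is induced with IPTG. Downstream of the promoter lies the Schistosoma japonicum GST coding sequence, which allows the fusion protein to be purified by affinity on glutathione resin. The automated feature table does not annotate the CTD repeats. They presumably lie in the unannotated stretch after GST, but the cloning sites are recorded as unknown. The "HA" in the name suggests an epitope tag, though no such feature is annotated or described. The lac promoter/operator and lacZα fragment after lacI are standard backbone remnants.

The purified GST-CTD fusion is suited as a defined substrate for in vitro CTD kinase assays and for other studies of CTD phosphorylation, consistent with the associated work on growth-related changes in phosphorylation of yeast RNA polymerase II.
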