Addgene plasmid #160688: pGEX-2T-RNAPII-CTD wt #14-HA
Purpose: Expression of GST-RNA Polymerase II C-terminal domain fusion protein. Contains 14 of the consensus heptapeptide repeats shown to be phosphorylated by Cdc2 kinase.
Depositing lab: Jeffry Corden. Depositing organization: Johns Hopkins University and School of Medicine. Publication: Growth-related changes in phosphorylation of yeast RNA polymerase II. Patturajan M, Schulte RJ, Sefton BM, Berezney R, Vincent M, Bensaude O, Warren SL, Corden JL. J Biol Chem. 1998 Feb 20;273(8):4689-94. doi: 10.1074/jbc.273.8.4689. PubMed 9468530.
Backbone
  Vector backbone: pGEX-2T
  Vector type: Bacterial Expression
Growth in bacteria
  Bacterial resistance: Ampicillin, 100 μg/mL
  Growth temperature: 37°C
  Growth strain: DH5alpha
  Copy number: Unknown
Gene/Insert
  Gene/Insert name: RNA Polymerase II CTD
  Species: S. cerevisiae (budding yeast)
  Mutation: C terminal domain only
  Cloning method: Restriction Enzyme; 5′ cloning site Unknown (unknown if destroyed)
Terms and licenses: Academic/Nonprofit Terms; Industry Terms: Not Available to Industry
How to cite: pGEX-2T-RNAPII-CTD wt #14-HA was a gift from Jeffry Corden (Addgene plasmid # 160688 ; http://n2t.net/addgene:160688 ; RRID:Addgene_160688)
